>Addgene plasmid #201360 | L_NLS 54kDa | addgene full sequence | sequence record 400592 | Addgene NGS Result
AGCCCATATATGGAGTTCCGCGTTACATAACTTACGGTAAATGGCCCGCCTGGCTGACCGCCCAACGACC
CCCGCCCATTGACGTCAATAATGACGTATGTTCCCATAGTAACGCCAATAGGGACTTTCCATTGACGTCA
ATGGGTGGAGTATTTACGGTAAACTGCCCACTTGGCAGTACATCAAGTGTATCATATGCCAAGTACGCCC
CCTATTGACGTCAATGACGGTAAATGGCCCGCCTGGCATTATGCCCAGTACATGACCTTATGGGACTTTC
CTACTTGGCAGTACATCTACGTATTAGTCATCGCTATTACCATGGTGATGCGGTTTTGGCAGTACATCAA
TGGGCGTGGATAGCGGTTTGACTCACGGGGATTTCCAAGTCTCCACCCCATTGACGTCAATGGGAGTTTG
TTTTGGCACCAAAATCAACGGGACTTTCCAAAATGTCGTAACAACTCCGCCCCATTGACGCAAATGGGCG
GTAGGCGTGTACGGTGGGAGGTCTATATAAGCAGAGCTGGTTTAGTGAACCGTCAGATCCGCTAGCGCTA
CCGGTCGCCACCATGGGCCCAAAAAAGGCCAGAAAAGTTGGAGGCGGGGGCAGCGTGAGCAAGGGCGAGG
AGCTGTTCACCGGGGTGGTGCCCATCCTGGTCGAGCTGGACGGCGACGTAAACGGCCACAAGTTCAGCGT
GTCCGGCGAGGGCGAGGGCGATGCCACCTACGGCAAGCTGACCCTGAAGTTCATCTGCACCACCGGCAAG
CTGCCCGTGCCCTGGCCCACCCTCGTGACCACCCTGACCTACGGCGTGCAGTGCTTCAGCCGCTACCCCG
ACCACATGAAGCAGCACGACTTCTTCAAGTCCGCCATGCCCGAAGGCTACGTCCAGGAGCGCACCATCTT
CTTCAAGGACGACGGCAACTACAAGACCCGCGCCGAGGTGAAGTTCGAGGGCGACACCCTGGTGAACCGC
ATCGAGCTGAAGGGCATCGACTTCAAGGAGGACGGCAACATCCTGGGGCACAAGCTGGAGTACAACTACA
ACAGCCACAACGTCTATATCATGGCCGACAAGCAGAAGAACGGCATCAAGGTGAACTTCAAGATCCGCCA
CAACATCGAGGACGGCAGCGTGCAGCTCGCCGACCACTACCAGCAGAACACCCCCATCGGCGACGGCCCC
GTGCTGCTGCCCGACAACCACTACCTGAGCACCCAGTCCGCCCTGAGCAAAGACCCCAACGAGAAGCGCG
ATCACATGGTCCTGCTGGAGTTCGTGACCGCCGCCGGGATCACTCTCGGCATGGACGAGCTGTACAAGAA
GCTTGCTCAACAAAATGCTTTTTATCAAGTCTTAAATATGCCTAACTTAAATGCTGATCAACGCAATGGT
TTTATCCAAAGCCTTAAAGATGATCCAAGCCAAAGTGCTAACGTTTTAGGTGAAGCTCAAAAACTTAATG
ACTCTCAAGCTCCAAAAGCTGATGCGCAACAAAATAACTTCAACAAAGATCAACAAAGCGCCTTCTATGA
AATCTTGAACATGCCTAACTTAAACGAAGCGCAACGTAACGGCTTCATTCAAAGTCTTAAAGACGACCCA
AGCCAAAGCACTAACGTTTTAGGTGAAGCTAAAAAATTAAACGAATCTCAAGCACCGAAAGCTGATAACA
ATTTCAACAAAGAACAACAAAATGCTTTCTATGAAATCTTGAATATGCCTAACTTAAACGAAGAACAACG
CAATGGTTTCATCCAAAGCTTAAAAGATGACCCAAGCCAAAGTGCTAACCTATTGTCAGAAGCTAAAAAG
TTAAATGAATCTCAAGCACCGAAAGCGGATAACAAATTCAACAAAGAACAACAAAATGCTTTCTATGAAA
TCTTACATTTACCTAACTTAAACGAAGAACAACGCAATGGTTTCATCCAAAGCCTAAAAGATGACCCAAG
CCAAAGCGCTAACCTTTTAGCAGAAGCTAAAAAGCTAAATGATGCTCAAGCACCAAAATAACTCGAGCAC
CACCACCACCACCACTGAGATCCGGCTGCTAACAAAGCCCGAAAGGAAGCTGAGTTGGCTGCTGCCACCG
CTGAGCAATAACTAGCATAACCCCTTGGGGCCTCTAAACGGGTCTTGAGGGGTTTTTTGCTGAAAGGAGG
AACTATATCCGGATGTGGTTTGTCCAAACTCATCAATGTATCTTAACGCGTAAATTGTAAGCGTTAATAT
TTTGTTAAAATTCGCGTTAAATTTTTGTTAAATCAGCTCATTTTTTAACCAATAGGCCGAAATCGGCAAA
ATCCCTTATAAATCAAAAGAATAGACCGAGATAGGGT
[37 nt withheld, positions 2348-2384]
AAAGAACGTGGACTCCAACGTCAAAGG
[49 nt withheld, positions 2412-2460]
T
[91 nt withheld, positions 2462-2552]
G
[124 nt withheld, positions 2554-2677]
CAGGTGGCACTTTTCGGGGAAATGTGCGCGGAACCCCTATTTGTTTATTTTTCTAAATACATTCAAATAT
GTATCCGCTCATGAGACAATAACCCTGATAAATGCTTCAATAATATTGAAAAAGGAAGAGTCCTGAGGCG
GAAAGAACCAGCTGTGGAATGTGTGTCAGTTAGGGTGTGGAAAGTCCCCAGGCTCCCCAGCAGGCAGAAG
TATGCAAAGCATGCATCTCAATTAGTCAGCAACCATAGTCCCGCCCCTAACTCCGCCCATCCCGCCCCTA
ACTCCGCCCAGTTCCGCCCATTCTCCGCCCCATGGCTGACTAATTTTTTTTATTTATGCAGAGGCCGAGG
CCGCCTCGGCCTCTGAGCTATTCCAGAAGTAGTGAGGAGGCTTTTTTGGAGGCCTAGGCTTTTGCAAAGA
TCGATCAAGAGACAGGATGAGGATCGTTTCGCATGATTGAACAAGATGGATTGCACGCAGGTTCTCCGGC
CGCTTGGGTGGAGAGGCTATTCGGCTATGACTGGGCACAACAGACAATCGGCTGCTCTGATGCCGCCGTG
TTCCGGCTGTCAGCGCAGGGGCGCCCGGTTCTTTTTGTCAAGACCGACCTGTCCGGTGCCCTGAATGAAC
TGCAAGACGAGGCAGCGCGGCTATCGTGGCTGGCCACGACGGGCGTTCCTTGCGCAGCTGTGCTCGACGT
TGTCACTGAAGCGGGAAGGGACTGGCTGCTATTGGGCGAAGTGCCGGGGCAGGATCTCCTGTCATCTCAC
CTTGCTCCTGCCGAGAAAGTATCCATCATGGCTGATGCAATGCGGCGGCTGCATACGCTTGATCCGGCTA
CCTGCCCATTCGACCACCAAGCGAAACATCGCATCGAGCGAGCACGTACTCGGATGGAAGCCGGTCTTGT
CGATCAGGATGATCTGGACGAAGAGCATCAGGGGCTCGCGCCAGCCGAACTGTTCGCCAGGCTCAAGGCG
AGCATGCCCGACGGCGAGGATCTCGTCGTGACCCATGGCGATGCCTGCTTGCCGAATATCATGGTGGAAA
ATGGCCGCTTTTCTGGATTCATCGACTGTGGCCGGCTGGGTGTGGCGGACCGCTATCAGGACATAGCGTT
GGCTACCCGTGATATTGCTGAAGAGCTTGGCGGCGAATGGGCTGACCGCTTCCTCGTGCTTTACGGTATC
GCCGCTCCCGATTCGCAGCGCATCGCCTTCTATCGCCTTCTTGACGAGTTCTTCTGAGCGGGACTCTGGG
GTTCGAAATGACCGACCAAGCGACGCCCAACCTGCCATCACGAGATTTCGATTCCACCGCCGCCTTCTAT
GAAAGGTTGGGCTTCGGAATCGTTTTCCGGGACGCCGGCTGGATGATCCTCCAGCGCGGGGATCTCATGC
TGGAGTTCTTCGCCCACCCTAGGGGGAGGCTAACTGAAACACGGAAGGAGACAATACCGGAAGGAACCCG
CGCTATGACGGCAATAAAAAGACAGAATAAAACGCACGGTGTTGGGTCGTTTGTTCATAAACGCGGGGTT
CGGTCCCAGGGCTGGCACTCTGTCGATACCCCACCGAGACCCCATTGGGGCCAATACGCCCGCGTTTCTT
CCTTTTCCCCACCCCACCCCCCAAGTTCGGGTGAAGGCCCAGGGCTCGCAGCCAACGTCGGGGCGGCAGG
CCCTGCCATAGCCTCAGGTTACTCATATATACTTTAGATTGATTTAAAACTTCATTTTTAATTTAAAAGG
ATCTAGGTGAAGATCCTTTTTGATAATCTCATGACCAAAATCCCTTAACGTGAGTTTTCGTTCCACTGAG
CGTCAGACCCCGTAGAAAAGATCAAAGGATCTTCTTGAGATCCTTTTTTTCTGCGCGTAATCTGCTGCTT
GCAAACAAAAAAACCACCGCTACCAGCGGTGGTTTGTTTGCCGGATCAAGAGCTACCAACTCTTTTTCCG
AAGGTAACTGGCTTCAGCAGAGCGCAGATACCAAATACTGTTCTTCTAGTGTAGCCGTAGTTAGGCCACC
ACTTCAAGAACTCTGTAGCACCGCCTACATACCTCGCTCTGCTAATCCTGTTACCAGTGGCTGCTGCCAG
TGGCGATAAGTCGTGTCTTACCGGGTTGGACTCAAGACGATAGTTACCGGATAAGGCGCAGCGGTCGGGC
TGAACGGGGGGTTCGTGCACACAGCCCAGCTTGGAGCGAACGACCTACACCGAACTGAGATACCTACAGC
GTGAGCTATGAGAAAGCGCCACGCTTCCCGAAGGGAGAAAGGCGGACAGGTATCCGGTAAGCGGCAGGGT
CGGAACAGGAGAGCGCACGAGGGAGCTTCCAGGGGGAAACGCCTGGTATCTTTATAGTCCTGTCGGGTTT
CGCCACCTCTGACTTGAGCGTCGATTTTTGTGATGCTCGTCAGGGGGGCGGAGCCTATGGAAAAACGCCA
GCAACGCGGCCTTTTTACGGTTCCTGGCCTTTTGCTGGCCTTTTGCTCACATGTTCTTTCCTGCGTTATC
CCCTGATTCTGTGGATAACCGTATTACCGCCATGCATTAGTTATTAATAGTAATCAATTACGGGGTCATT
AGTTCAT
Features (pLannotate 1.2.2; 15 found; start..end, strand, type, name):
     21..324     +  enhancer       CMV enhancer: human cytomegalovirus immediate early enhancer
    325..528     +  promoter       CMV promoter: human cytomegalovirus (CMV) immediate early promoter
    615..1328    +  CDS            EGFP: EGFP is a basic (constitutively fluorescent) green fluorescent protein published in 1996, derived from Aequorea victoria. It is reported to be a rapidly-maturing weak dimer with moderate acid sensitivity.
   1284..2090    +  CDS            spa (fragment): SPA_STAAE - Experimental evidence at protein level: Swiss-Prot protein existence level 1. Plays a role in the inhibition of the host innate and adaptive immune responses. Possesses five immunoglobulin-binding domains that capture both the fragment crystallizable region (Fc region) and the Fab region (part of Ig that identifies antigen) of immunoglobulins (By similarity). In turn, Staphylococcus aureus is protected from phagocytic killing via inhibition of Ig Fc region. In addition, the host elicited B-cell response is prevented due to a decrease of antibody-secreting cell proliferation that en
   2112..2159    +  terminator     T7 terminator: transcription terminator for bacteriophage T7 RNA polymerase
   2184..2215    +  polyA_signal   SV40 poly(A) signal (fragment): SV40 polyadenylation signal
   2249..2677    -  rep_origin     f1 ori (sequence partly withheld): f1 bacteriophage origin of replication; arrow indicates direction of (+) strand synthesis
   2704..2808    +  promoter       AmpR promoter: bla
   2877..3087    +  promoter       SV40 promoter: SV40 early promoter
   3130..3924    +  CDS            NeoR/KanR: aminoglycoside phosphotransferase from Tn5; aph(3')-II (or nptII); confers resistance to neomycin, kanamycin, and G418 (Geneticin®)
   3945..4097    +  CDS            ble (fragment): BLE_KLEPN - Experimental evidence at protein level: Swiss-Prot protein existence level 1. Binding protein with a strong affinity to the bleomycin family of antibiotics. Binds to CL990; an antimitotic-antibiotic compound. From Klebsiella pneumoniae.
   4156..4203    +  polyA_signal   HSV TK poly(A) signal: herpes simplex virus thymidine kinase polyadenylation signal (Cole and Stacy, 1985)
   4294..4310    -  polyA_signal   bGH poly(A) signal (fragment): bovine growth hormone polyadenylation signal
   4532..5120    +  rep_origin     ori: high-copy-number ColE1/pMB1/pBR322/pUC origin of replication
   5235..5274    +  enhancer       CMV enhancer (fragment): human cytomegalovirus immediate early enhancer
