[The description below was written by a language model from this plasmid's Addgene catalogue record and pLannotate feature annotations shown in this document.]
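Description:
L_NLS 54kDa is a mammalian expression plasmid built on the pEGFP-C3 backbone that encodes a synthetic fluorescent probe for studying nucleocytoplasmic transport. It is propagated in E. coli from a high-copy ColE1/pUC-type origin under kanamycin selection. The NeoR/KanR (aminoglycoside phosphotransferase) gene is driven by tandem bacterial (bla) and SV40 early promoters and followed by the HSV TK polyadenylation signal, so the same marker can in principle support G418 selection in mammalian cells. An f1 origin is also present. The short ble and bGH poly(A) fragments in the feature table appear to be residual backbone matches rather than functional elements.

The payload, listed as (NLS)SV40A4-EGFP-4PrA, is transcribed from the human CMV immediate-early enhancer and promoter. The annotation shows an EGFP coding sequence followed directly by a fragment of Staphylococcus aureus protein A (spa), which corresponds to the four protein A domain repeats implied by "4PrA". These repeats act as inert bulk that sets the molecular weight of the fusion, given as 54 kDa in the plasmid name. The nuclear localization signal, named as an SV40-derived "A4" variant, is not annotated separately; the gap between the promoter and EGFP is consistent with an N-terminal position, as the insert name suggests. The "L" in the name may denote the relative strength of this NLS, but the record does not define it. A T7 terminator and a partial SV40 poly(A) signal lie downstream of the coding region.

Expressed in mammalian cells, the fusion serves as a size-defined, actively imported cargo whose distribution between nucleus and cytoplasm can be measured by fluorescence. The associated work examined how mechanical force on the nucleus affects such transport.
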