Addgene plasmid #201360: L_NLS 54kDa
Purpose: Nucleocytoplasmic transport probe
Depositing lab: Pere Roca-Cusachs. Depositing organization: Institut de Bioenginyeria de Catalunya (IBEC). Publication: Mechanical force application to the nucleus regulates nucleocytoplasmic transport. Andreu I, Granero-Moya I, Chahare NR, Clein K, Molina-Jordan M, Beedle AEM, Elosegui-Artola A, Abenza JF, Rossetti L, Trepat X, Raveh B, Roca-Cusachs P. Nat Cell Biol. 2022 Jun;24(6):896-905. doi: 10.1038/s41556-022-00927-7. Epub 2022 Jun 9. PubMed 35681009.
Backbone
  Vector backbone: pEGFP-C3
  Vector type: Mammalian Expression
Growth in bacteria
  Bacterial resistance: Kanamycin, 50 μg/mL
  Growth temperature: 37°C
  Growth strain: DH5alpha
  Copy number: High Copy
Gene/Insert
  Gene/Insert name: (NLS)SV40A4-EGFP-4PrA
  Species: Synthetic
  Cloning method: Ligation Independent Cloning
Terms and licenses: Academic/Nonprofit Terms; Industry Terms: Not Available to Industry
Depositor comments: Internal lab code: IG060/P313
How to cite: L_NLS 54kDa was a gift from Pere Roca-Cusachs (Addgene plasmid # 201360 ; http://n2t.net/addgene:201360 ; RRID:Addgene_201360)
